Addgene plasmid #164942: pDestTol2-actinb-kcnj13-T131A-EGFP
Purpose: Tol2 construct: actinb (actb2) promoter driven zebrafish loss-of-function kcnj13 mutant, T131A and G133R
Depositing lab: GuangJun Zhang. Depositing organization: Purdue University. Publication: Potassium Channel-Associated Bioelectricity of the Dermomyotome Determines Fin Patterning in Zebrafish. Silic MR, Wu Q, Kim BH, Golling G, Chen KH, Freitas R, Chubykin AA, Mittal SK, Zhang G. Genetics. 2020 Aug;215(4):1067-1084. doi: 10.1534/genetics.120.303390. Epub 2020 Jun 16. PubMed 32546498.
Backbone
  Vector backbone: pDestTol2pA2
  Backbone size w/o insert (bp): 4179
  Total vector size (bp): 11696
  Vector type: Tol2 transposon destination vector
Growth in bacteria
  Bacterial resistance: Ampicillin, 100 μg/mL
  Growth temperature: 37°C
  Growth strain: NEB Stable
  Copy number: High Copy
Gene/Insert
  Gene/Insert name: kcnj13 (alt name: kir7.1)
  Species: D. rerio (zebrafish)
  Insert size (bp): 1093
  Mutation: Stop codon deleted; T131A; G133R
  Entrez Gene: kcnj13 (a.k.a. ja, kir7, kir7.1, ob)
  Promoter: actinb (actb2) promoter
  Tag / fusion protein: EGFP (C terminal on insert)
  Cloning method: Gateway Cloning
  Sequencing primers: 5′ M13R; 3′ T7
Terms and licenses: Academic/Nonprofit Terms; Industry Terms: Not Available to Industry
How to cite: pDestTol2-actinb-kcnj13-T131A-EGFP was a gift from GuangJun Zhang (Addgene plasmid # 164942 ; http://n2t.net/addgene:164942 ; RRID:Addgene_164942)
