[The description below was written by a language model from this plasmid's Addgene catalogue record and the feature table of its GenBank file.]
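Description:
pDestTol2-actinb-kcnj13-T131A-EGFP is an 11.7 kb Tol2 transposon expression plasmid for zebrafish transgenesis, assembled by multisite Gateway cloning into the pDestTol2pA2 destination backbone. It is maintained in E. coli through a high-copy ColE1/pUC-type origin and selected with ampicillin via the beta-lactamase (AmpR) gene. The backbone also carries pBluescript-derived remnants such as the lac promoter/operator, T3 and T7 promoters and M13 primer sites. The Tol2 transposon arms implied by the backbone name are not annotated in the feature table, and neither are the promoter or the kcnj13 coding region, although their positions can be inferred from the Gateway recombination scars.

The attB4, attB1, attB2 and attB3 sites mark the junctions of a three-element assembly. The long segment between attB4 and attB1 corresponds to the zebrafish actinb (actb2) promoter, generally used for broad, ubiquitous expression. The attB1–attB2 interval holds the roughly 1.1 kb zebrafish kcnj13 (kir7.1) open reading frame, which encodes an inwardly rectifying potassium channel. The attB2–attB3 interval carries EGFP followed by an SV40 polyadenylation signal, and a second SV40 poly(A) from the backbone lies just downstream. The kcnj13 stop codon has been removed so that the channel is expressed as a C-terminal EGFP fusion. The insert carries the T131A and G133R substitutions, which the record describes as producing a loss-of-function channel.

With Tol2 transposase supplied, the cassette can integrate into the zebrafish genome. This allows a non-functional, fluorescently trackable kcnj13 to be expressed, most plausibly as a control for the wild-type channel, though the record does not say so. The associated work concerns potassium channel-dependent bioelectric signalling and fin patterning.
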