LOCUS       Exported 11696 bp ds-DNA circular SYN 13-MAY-2021
DEFINITION  Tol2 construct: actinb (actb2) promoter driven zebrafish
            loss-of-function kcnj13 mutant, T131A and G133R.
ACCESSION   .
VERSION     .
KEYWORDS    pDestTol2-actinb-kcnj13-T131A-EGFP
SOURCE      synthetic DNA construct
  ORGANISM  synthetic DNA construct
REFERENCE   1 (bases 1 to 11696)
  AUTHORS   Silic MR, Wu Q, Kim BH, Golling G, Chen KH, Freitas R, Chubykin AA,
            Mittal SK, Zhang G
  TITLE     Potassium Channel-Associated Bioelectricity of the Dermomyotome
            Determines Fin Patterning in Zebrafish.
  JOURNAL   Genetics. 2020 Aug;215(4):1067-1084. doi:
            10.1534/genetics.120.303390. Epub 2020 Jun 16.
  PUBMED    32546498
REFERENCE   2 (bases 1 to 11696)
  AUTHORS   .
  TITLE     Direct Submission
  JOURNAL   Exported May 13, 2021 from SnapGene Server 1.1.58
            http://www.snapgene.com
FEATURES             Location/Qualifiers
     source          1..11696
                     /organism="synthetic DNA construct"
                     /mol_type="other DNA"
     protein_bind    5279..5303
                     /gene="mutant version of attB"
                     /label=attB1
                     /bound_moiety="BP Clonase(TM)"
                     /note="recombination site for the Gateway(R) BP reaction"
     protein_bind    complement(6429..6453)
                     /gene="mutant version of attB"
                     /label=attB2
                     /bound_moiety="BP Clonase(TM)"
                     /note="recombination site for the Gateway(R) BP reaction"
     regulatory      6452..6461
                     /regulatory_class="other"
                     /note="vertebrate consensus sequence for strong initiation
                     of translation (Kozak, 1987)"
     CDS             6458..7174
                     /codon_start=1
                     /product="enhanced GFP"
                     /label=EGFP
                     /translation="MVSKGEELFTGVVPILVELDGDVNGHKFSVSGEGEGDATYGKLTL
                     KFICTTGKLPVPWPTLVTTLTYGVQCFSRYPDHMKQHDFFKSAMPEGYVQERTIFFKDD
                     GNYKTRAEVKFEGDTLVNRIELKGIDFKEDGNILGHKLEYNYNSHNVYIMADKQKNGIK
                     VNFKIRHNIEDGSVQLADHYQQNTPIGDGPVLLPDNHYLSTQSALSKDPNEKRDHMVLL
                     EFVTAAGITLGMDELYK"
     CDS             6458..7174
                     /codon_start=1
                     /product="the original enhanced GFP (Yang et al., 1996)"
                     /label=EGFP
                     /note="mammalian codon-optimized"
                     /translation="MVSKGEELFTGVVPILVELDGDVNGHKFSVSGEGEGDATYGKLTL
                     KFICTTGKLPVPWPTLVTTLTYGVQCFSRYPDHMKQHDFFKSAMPEGYVQERTIFFKDD
                     GNYKTRAEVKFEGDTLVNRIELKGIDFKEDGNILGHKLEYNYNSHNVYIMADKQKNGIK
                     VNFKIRHNIEDGSVQLADHYQQNTPIGDGPVLLPDNHYLSTQSALSKDPNEKRDHMVLL
                     EFVTAAGITLGMDELYK"
     primer_bind     complement(6503..6524)
                     /label=EGFP-N
                     /note="EGFP, reverse primer"
     primer_bind     complement(6764..6783)
                     /label=EXFP-R
                     /note="For distinguishing EGFP variants, reverse primer"
     primer_bind     7111..7132
                     /label=EGFP-C
                     /note="EGFP, forward primer"
     primer_bind     complement(7227..7246)
                     /label=T7
                     /note="T7 promoter, forward primer"
     promoter        complement(7228..7246)
                     /label=T7 promoter
                     /note="promoter for bacteriophage T7 RNA polymerase"
     polyA_signal    7251..7385
                     /label=SV40 poly(A) signal
                     /note="SV40 polyadenylation signal"
     protein_bind    complement(7448..7468)
                     /gene="mutant version of attB"
                     /label=attB3
                     /bound_moiety="BP Clonase(TM)"
                     /note="core recombination site for the Gateway(R) BP
                     reaction"
     primer_bind     complement(7476..7492)
                     /label=M13 fwd
                     /note="common sequencing primer, one of multiple similar
                     variants"
     polyA_signal    7508..7642
                     /label=SV40 poly(A) signal
                     /note="SV40 polyadenylation signal"
     primer_bind     complement(8314..8330)
                     /label=SK primer
                     /note="common sequencing primer, one of multiple similar
                     variants"
     primer_bind     complement(8314..8330)
                     /label=pBluescriptSK
                     /note="For pBluescript vector"
     primer_bind     complement(8367..8387)
                     /label=T3
                     /note="T3 promoter, forward primer"
     promoter        complement(8367..8385)
                     /label=T3 promoter
                     /note="promoter for bacteriophage T3 RNA polymerase"
     primer_bind     complement(8406..8422)
                     /label=M13 rev
                     /note="common sequencing primer, one of multiple similar
                     variants"
     primer_bind     complement(8419..8441)
                     /label=M13/pUC Reverse
                     /note="In lacZ gene"
     protein_bind    8430..8446
                     /label=lac operator
                     /bound_moiety="lac repressor encoded by lacI"
                     /note="The lac repressor binds to the lac operator to
                     inhibit transcription in E. coli. This inhibition can be
                     relieved by adding lactose or
                     isopropyl-beta-D-thiogalactopyranoside (IPTG)."
     promoter        complement(8454..8484)
                     /label=lac promoter
                     /note="promoter for the E. coli lac operon"
     protein_bind    8499..8520
                     /label=CAP binding site
                     /bound_moiety="E. coli catabolite activator protein"
                     /note="CAP binding activates transcription in the presence
                     of cAMP."
     primer_bind     complement(8637..8654)
                     /label=L4440
                     /note="L4440 vector, forward primer"
     rep_origin      complement(8808..9396)
                     /direction=LEFT
                     /label=ori
                     /note="high-copy-number ColE1/pMB1/pBR322/pUC origin of
                     replication"
     primer_bind     complement(8888..8907)
                     /label=pBR322ori-F
                     /note="pBR322 origin, forward primer"
     CDS             complement(9567..10427)
                     /codon_start=1
                     /gene="bla"
                     /product="beta-lactamase"
                     /label=AmpR
                     /note="confers resistance to ampicillin, carbenicillin, and
                     related antibiotics"
                     /translation="MSIQHFRVALIPFFAAFCLPVFAHPETLVKVKDAEDQLGARVGYI
                     ELDLNSGKILESFRPEERFPMMSTFKVLLCGAVLSRIDAGQEQLGRRIHYSQNDLVEYS
                     PVTEKHLTDGMTVRELCSAAITMSDNTAANLLLTTIGGPKELTAFLHNMGDHVTRLDRW
                     EPELNEAIPNDERDTTMPVAMATTLRKLLTGELLTLASRQQLIDWMEADKVAGPLLRSA
                     LPAGWFIADKSGAGERGSRGIIAALGPDGKPSRIVVIYTTGSQATMDERNRQIAEIGAS
                     LIKHW"
     primer_bind     10190..10209
                     /label=Amp-R
                     /note="Ampicillin resistance gene, reverse primer"
     promoter        complement(10428..10532)
                     /gene="bla"
                     /label=AmpR promoter
     primer_bind     complement(10695..10716)
                     /label=F1ori-F
                     /note="F1 origin, forward primer"
     primer_bind     11612..11628
                     /label=M13 rev
                     /note="common sequencing primer, one of multiple similar
                     variants"
     protein_bind    11648..11668
                     /gene="mutant version of attB"
                     /label=attB4
                     /bound_moiety="BP Clonase(TM)"
                     /note="core recombination site for the Gateway(R) BP
                     reaction"
ORIGIN
        1 gactcacctt ttcactgttg gtcttaattt aggttgatta tttttgtcaa tttaataatt
       61 acattgtatt gttcatattt tattgtctta ttgtggtgtt tttacagctt ttttattgtt
      121 ctgctttgtt actgtttgcc ttgtatgcat tgtagcgctt tgggtctgag aaaagcgcac
      181 tataaataaa ctgtattatt attattaggg atggacatca cggtggcgcg atgggtggca
      241 caattacctc acagcaagta ggttgctgtt tagagccccg gctggatcag ttggcagttc
      301 tgtgtggagt ttgcatgttc tccctgttca agtaggtttc ctcccggtgc tctggtttcc
      361 cctcacaagt ccaaagacat gatgtatagg tgaatggggt aagctaaatt gaccatagtg
      421 agtgtgtgtg tgtgtgtgaa tgagagtgta taggtgtttc ccagtgttag gttgcaactg
      481 gaaggacatc tgctgtgtaa aacatatgca ggataagttg gcggttcatt cccctatggt
      541 gacccctggt taattaaagg actaagttga aaatgaatga atgaatgaat gattagagat
      601 aaaccgatac cactttttta caaaccgata tgagtacaag tataatagtt tctgttactc
      661 gacaatactg agtaccgatt ctgatacttc ttggatttgg tttcaatgta attaatttga
      721 aagaaggttt tatttcttgc ctgtcgcaag gatgaacaca aaaatcttta ccagaaggat
      781 attttaagct aagaatatac gcacgttgtt gacaaccctg tatcgattac cgattaaacg
      841 tggacattta aaggataagt tatgcttgcg ccatcacaac tttacacatt acatgatcaa
      901 agatcatatt gaatattcgg tttattcgtc agaagcctat agatttgtta aaagtgtatt
      961 ttataaacgg atggtttata aagactaagc tattaatata tcagacattc attaatacat
     1021 caagacatcg atgtcaggta ggacaacaaa tcacatccat gtaatgaaat cttgttgagt
     1081 ggtattggtg cgtggtttca gcatttcatg tgcaatacga gtaagaatat tttaaccaag
     1141 tatcgaccca aaacctgata ctggtatcgg tgcatccctt attattatta ttatcaaaaa
     1201 cacacttgtt ttatttatgt gggtgccaaa caacaaacta tgaaatgcag catgacacgc
     1261 ccaaaaagtg ttcctttgag aacaacttca taaatatgtt tcttatcatt atgcatgaat
     1321 ggtgtactgg gagagctttg gtatcagaat tgagataaga gactttggca ttctaaagga
     1381 caatgacatt atcacactga cagtcaacaa cactttattg ctctggaaat cttatgtcat
     1441 ggggcaaagc tgaggttcat taggacagta ccttatttag agatgaatgg gaaggctgta
     1501 gtgggctgct atcagggaag ggtggtggtc ctcgggggaa ctatggactc acaaaagcac
     1561 atctgctgta acaagatccc ctgtgcaatc tacaaaagtt acaaagagaa gcatggttgg
     1621 ttaaaaaata gaattgactg gatatgctga atgcattgtt tgttgtgtgt tacatcacat
     1681 taaccacaga ttggtgctaa atatttgctt atcttataaa aacctgtgtg tttataaagg
     1741 ggggtgtgga tggatgcttg gcattctttg aaaagatgtt gggggatgga aggaggagac
     1801 cttattgatg agtatccagt ttgcagataa caagttttta gacattcata ctatgatgct
     1861 gtttatgtct gttttttctc attttttcta tacacaaaca gctataaaac attcactttt
     1921 atatctgatg ctgtatatta aatttcgttg tatttattct gtttgctctg ttgggtcata
     1981 gctagggcca gacagaatct gctgacattt tttgcttttt ctgcagagaa ttttgtaaac
     2041 aatctgtgat ttatgcgaga ttttttcggg agtatcgtaa ctaaaaactt actatatgaa
     2101 ataaaaaaaa ataatacctt tttaactttt aataaatata tacaatgcaa gtccacctag
     2161 atccaattat ttggtcgaca aagcaagtct ctcacataat atatcttcta aaagacagaa
     2221 aacattactt tcagaccata ttgtaatcaa atgaacactt tcatattagt caataatatt
     2281 acggaaatgt atttaaaaac tgaataaaca tatatttaca cctttgtctt tatttctaga
     2341 gtgcttttac aatgtagatt gtgtcaaagc agcttaactt agaggattag tatagtaaat
     2401 tgaaactgtg tcagtccatt ttttaagagt ttaagttcag ttcagtttag ttcagtgtga
     2461 gttaattttt actgctgaga gtccaaacac taaagagcaa atccaaatac acaagtcaat
     2521 aaataaactc aatgatgggc taaagatctg gggaaatctg cagatttctg tgcgcacaga
     2581 ttctgtgtgg gcctagtcat tacctatact caacgtttac tctgagaaac ttccatattt
     2641 tagaggtaaa atgctcagaa ttgtaaaaag tcttgtcaaa atacttggaa tttgccaaaa
     2701 acaaaataaa agtcacatca cctcattgtc cttggtatca gcaagcactt ttaacacaat
     2761 cagctgtttt tgtttataac tcccactgaa ggccatgtgc attactccca agttacacag
     2821 taaaaagtca catgtagttt atcatgatca ctgctgctca agcacagctt tatctgttat
     2881 tcagtgtggc aatatctgaa atgtgtgcaa aatattattt attgtagctg atcaccaaca
     2941 ctttcagtgt tttttttttc tacttttaat gagaattatg ttcttaggat ttatccttat
     3001 aaacctcttt aaaaagaaat gttatgtctg catagacacg acatgaaatt atgaacagaa
     3061 aatttaacta tttaagatca agacttgaca tataacattt ctaatgaaca ttaaacctga
     3121 ggtaggccca cttgcaaaaa tgtaactgct atcactcact ttatacatca ttgtgtaact
     3181 tgtacacaca aaaatagtga agcaatgtgg catggaatgc aggtcccatt cattcaaagt
     3241 tattaaagca ctttcttaaa gtgcattact actgagctaa gaccagctag ttgctcatac
     3301 aacatactac aagtagtgtc atcctaattt ggataaaaaa aatgtccatt ttatacatgg
     3361 aaaagtactc attagatccc ccattgtttg tattacggta tttcgtgaac acaagaggta
     3421 aatgacctac agagctgctg ttgtgttaga ttgaaaacac aacacaggat catggaggca
     3481 tccatcatta tgacgcattc tgccacttgt aactctgcac agactttttg aaaagtttaa
     3541 ttgagtcttg gcgttgtcgc agaaaaatac gaaaaattct gtgttaaaat ttgcaaataa
     3601 aaattccagt tttataggaa atcgccatgg ccttgttctt taaccagtta agcttcccct
     3661 tctttcactc tcaagttgca agaagcaagt gtagcaatgt gcacgcgaca gccgggtgtg
     3721 tgacgctgga ccaatcagag cacagagctc cgaaagttta ccttttatgg ctagagccgg
     3781 gtatgtgccg tcatataaaa gagcgcgccc agcttttcag cctcactttg agctcctcca
     3841 cacgcagcta gtgcggaata tcatctgctt gtaacccatt ctcttaagtc gacaaccccc
     3901 caaacccaag gtgagttggt tttacagttt ttaagcgttt aattatagtt tctatctatt
     3961 aatgttaagt aaaatgtgta aatggataaa tatgatttga tgaagtcttt agacagttca
     4021 taacggtctc tttgtagtta tctactaggt ttgatttata agtggtggtt cttttgataa
     4081 tctatgttac atttaataaa tattggctgt atcttaactt ttttgtagcg ttagtggatg
     4141 tggcaggtga gaatgtcggt aatttaacgt gaccagtcgt aggcacgaca ttgaacattg
     4201 aataggccgg tgtgaaatgg gtgttaagtc ttaatataaa gttgtgttct ggctaatctc
     4261 tctttaacag ccataaatgt gatttttaac tacagttttg agggtgctgg tgagcatgtt
     4321 gcacacttga tggatagccg gcatgggaag ttctttgtgc aggcagtgct gcagcagggt
     4381 gtgacctact ttagctagcc ggctaaccag ctctcatctg atgtaacgta aaccccatca
     4441 atctaacatc ggctcattcg tgctttataa gatcgaagat cttgttatta gtaacgggta
     4501 ttggcattta gttttaactt ggttaatttt ctttttgtta tgtgttctat ttaaatgtag
     4561 cctgcagccc cctctgtctt taatgaagct gaagattaac gttaacgtta gtgaagtgtt
     4621 gtatccgcta tgaaagattt gaattttaga ggtgtggtcc actttaataa cggctgcgga
     4681 gttctctggc tgcacttcag ccgctgtgac tgtcgaagca gagcccatca gtttttcagg
     4741 atctcggtga tttttgaggc tagactatga actgaaccga ctgagagtga ccgtccagaa
     4801 atgctttagt gtgaagtctc cgctcacgag gagtccgtgg actgactgca gatctgtgac
     4861 gcagtaacac ccggcggcag acacccgttg aaatgcggtt gtgtaattga tcgcaggcga
     4921 gggtggaaga ggatgtgaaa cttcatttgt gtaaaattta gggagtggtc ctggtgtgat
     4981 gaatgtcgaa atctgttcct ttttactgag ccctacgact ctggctgagt gccacaccgc
     5041 cggcagccgc aaagcggctc aaaccattgc cttttatggt aataatgaga gaatgcagag
     5101 ggacttcctt tgtctggcat atctgaggcg cgcgctgtca ctagcgccca ccagcggtca
     5161 gactgtagaa tgcagagcaa aacaggaagt tgactccaga tggtcacatg cttgctgaaa
     5221 cgcctctccc tggcagcagt gcaattctaa cagtttccct ttcttttaca gttcagcctc
     5281 aagtttgtac aaaaaagcag gctccgcggc cgcccccttc accatgccta ccaccatgac
     5341 aaacaccacc gctgaccaaa aggcctcctg ccctttgatg gtcaaacctc agcgtcgccg
     5401 cctggtcagc aaagacggtc ggagccagac aagaggaaac acaagaggag gctccagaga
     5461 gacgtgtttc agtgctctgc gggacttgtg gggcacatgg ctggcgctac ggtggcggtg
     5521 ggtggttttg gcattttgtg gctcattcct gcttcactgg ctgctgtttg ctgtattatg
     5581 gtacctgctg gctcgggtca atggagacct ggatgtcctg gatcatgatt ctcctcctcc
     5641 cggtcatgtg ctgtgtgtta aacatgtgaa tgggttcaca gccgcttttt cattcgccct
     5701 ggagacgcaa ctcgctattc ggtatggcac aatgtaccca aatgcagact gtcccactgc
     5761 catcgcgctg cttgccctgc agatgctgct gggactcatg ctggaggcct ttatcactgg
     5821 tgcatttgta gccaagttct ctcggcctca gaagcgatgt gacgggatcc tattcagccc
     5881 tcaggctgtg gtgtgtgagc agaaaggcca gcgctgtcta atgtttcgag tgtgtaacct
     5941 ccagccacag ccgctagtgg acgtatccgt gagtgctgtc ctctacgagg agcgagacga
     6001 tcacgaactc caccaaactg ctctggagtt cagcatcgac aacctgggct ccagatcttg
     6061 ccctcttttc ctctcccctc tgaccttctt tcacccttta aatccatcca ctcctttcat
     6121 caacaaccca agcagccaaa cacactttga gcttgtagtg tttctcactg cgactcagga
     6181 aagcacaggg tctggttacc acaagaggac gtcttacctg cctgacgaga tccaatatgg
     6241 ctactgcttc tccaaggtga cgtctgtaca ccagaacaaa accccaaaca tgcgctattt
     6301 tgacacggtg ccctgtcccc tcacactagc caacacacac accactgata caccggataa
     6361 agagcatgtg gtggttcagc tgaatggaga aggcagcgac cgcgtggaga agaagggtgg
     6421 gcgcgccgac ccagctttct tgtacaaagt ggccaccatg gtgagcaagg gcgaggagct
     6481 gttcaccggg gtggtgccca tcctggtcga gctggacggc gacgtaaacg gccacaagtt
     6541 cagcgtgtcc ggcgagggcg agggcgatgc cacctacggc aagctgaccc tgaagttcat
     6601 ctgcaccacc ggcaagctgc ccgtgccctg gcccaccctc gtgaccaccc tgacctacgg
     6661 cgtgcagtgc ttcagccgct accccgacca catgaagcag cacgacttct tcaagtccgc
     6721 catgcccgaa ggctacgtcc aggagcgcac catcttcttc aaggacgacg gcaactacaa
     6781 gacccgcgcc gaggtgaagt tcgagggcga caccctggtg aaccgcatcg agctgaaggg
     6841 catcgacttc aaggaggacg gcaacatcct ggggcacaag ctggagtaca actacaacag
     6901 ccacaacgtc tatatcatgg ccgacaagca gaagaacggc atcaaggtga acttcaagat
     6961 ccgccacaac atcgaggacg gcagcgtgca gctcgccgac cactaccagc agaacacccc
     7021 catcggcgac ggccccgtgc tgctgcccga caaccactac ctgagcaccc agtccgccct
     7081 gagcaaagac cccaacgaga agcgcgatca catggtcctg ctggagttcg tgaccgccgc
     7141 cgggatcact ctcggcatgg acgagctgta caagggcggt ggaagatctg ggaattcaag
     7201 gcctctcgag cctctagatt ctgcagccct atagtgagtc gtattacgta gatccagaca
     7261 tgataagata cattgatgag tttggacaaa ccacaactag aatgcagtga aaaaaatgct
     7321 ttatttgtga aatttgtgat gctattgctt tatttgtaac cattataagc tgcaataaac
     7381 aagttaacaa caacaattgc attcatttta tgtttcaggt tcagggggag gtgtgggagg
     7441 ttttttccaa ctttattata catagttgat aattcactgg ccgtcgtttt acggtaccat
     7501 cgatgatgat ccagacatga taagatacat tgatgagttt ggacaaacca caactagaat
     7561 gcagtgaaaa aaatgcttta tttgtgaaat ttgtgatgct attgctttat ttgtaaccat
     7621 tataagctgc aataaacaag ttaacaacaa caattgcatt cattttatgt ttcaggttca
     7681 gggggaggtg tgggaggttt tttaaagcaa gtaaaacctc tacaaatgtg gtatggctga
     7741 ttatgatcct ctagatcaga tctgcgaaga tacggccacg ggtgctcttg atcctgtggc
     7801 tgattttgga ctgtgctgct cgcagctgct gatgaatcac atacttcctc cattttcttc
     7861 cactgattga ctgttataat ttccctaatt tccaggtcaa ggtgctgtgc attgtggtaa
     7921 tagatgtgac atgacgtcac ttccaaagga ccaatgaaca tgtctgacca atttcatata
     7981 atgtgaaaac gattttcata ggcagaataa ataacattta aattaaactg ggcatcagcg
     8041 caattcaatt ggtttggtaa tagcaaggga aaatagaatg aagtgatctc caaaaaataa
     8101 gtactttttg actgtaaata aaattgtaag gagtaaaaag tacttttttt tctaaaaaaa
     8161 tgtaattaag taaaagtaaa agtattgatt tttaattgta ctcaagtaaa gtaaaaatcc
     8221 ccaaaaataa tacttaagta cagtaatcaa gtaaaattac tcaagtactt tacacctctg
     8281 gttcttgacc ccctaccttc agcaagccca gcagatccac tagttctaga gcggccgcca
     8341 ccgcggtgga gctccagctt ttgttccctt tagtgagggt taattgcgcg cttggcgtaa
     8401 tcatggtcat agctgtttcc tgtgtgaaat tgttatccgc tcacaattcc acacaacata
     8461 cgagccggaa gcataaagtg taaagcctgg ggtgcctaat gagtgagcta actcacatta
     8521 attgcgttgc gctcactgcc cgctttccag tcgggaaacc tgtcgtgcca gctgcattaa
     8581 tgaatcggcc aacgcgcggg gagaggcggt ttgcgtattg ggcgctcttc cgcttcctcg
     8641 ctcactgact cgctgcgctc ggtcgttcgg ctgcggcgag cggtatcagc tcactcaaag
     8701 gcggtaatac ggttatccac agaatcaggg gataacgcag gaaagaacat gtgagcaaaa
     8761 ggccagcaaa aggccaggaa ccgtaaaaag gccgcgttgc tggcgttttt ccataggctc
     8821 cgcccccctg acgagcatca caaaaatcga cgctcaagtc agaggtggcg aaacccgaca
     8881 ggactataaa gataccaggc gtttccccct ggaagctccc tcgtgcgctc tcctgttccg
     8941 accctgccgc ttaccggata cctgtccgcc tttctccctt cgggaagcgt ggcgctttct
     9001 catagctcac gctgtaggta tctcagttcg gtgtaggtcg ttcgctccaa gctgggctgt
     9061 gtgcacgaac cccccgttca gcccgaccgc tgcgccttat ccggtaacta tcgtcttgag
     9121 tccaacccgg taagacacga cttatcgcca ctggcagcag ccactggtaa caggattagc
     9181 agagcgaggt atgtaggcgg tgctacagag ttcttgaagt ggtggcctaa ctacggctac
     9241 actagaagaa cagtatttgg tatctgcgct ctgctgaagc cagttacctt cggaaaaaga
     9301 gttggtagct cttgatccgg caaacaaacc accgctggta gcggtggttt ttttgtttgc
     9361 aagcagcaga ttacgcgcag aaaaaaagga tctcaagaag atcctttgat cttttctacg
     9421 gggtctgacg ctcagtggaa cgaaaactca cgttaaggca ttttggtcat gagattatca
     9481 aaaaggatct tcacctagat ccttttaaat taaaaatgaa gttttaaatc aatctaaagt
     9541 atatatgagt aaacttggtc tgacagttac caatgcttaa tcagtgaggc acctatctca
     9601 gcgatctgtc tatttcgttc atccatagtt gcctgactcc ccgtcgtgta gataactacg
     9661 atacgggagg gcttaccatc tggccccagt gctgcaatga taccgcgaga cccacgctca
     9721 ccggctccag atttatcagc aataaaccag ccagccggaa gggccgagcg cagaagtggt
     9781 cctgcaactt tatccgcctc catccagtct attaattgtt gccgggaagc tagagtaagt
     9841 agttcgccag ttaatagttt gcgcaacgtt gttgccattg ctacaggcat cgtggtgtca
     9901 cgctcgtcgt ttggtatggc ttcattcagc tccggttccc aacgatcaag gcgagttaca
     9961 tgatccccca tgttgtgcaa aaaagcggtt agctccttcg gtcctccgat cgttgtcaga
    10021 agtaagttgg ccgcagtgtt atcactcatg gttatggcag cactgcataa ttctcttact
    10081 gtcatgccat ccgtaagatg cttttctgtg actggtgagt actcaaccaa gtcattctga
    10141 gaatagtgta tgcggcgacc gagttgctct tgcccggcgt caatacggga taataccgcg
    10201 ccacatagca gaactttaaa agtgctcatc attggaaaac gttcttcggg gcgaaaactc
    10261 tcaaggatct taccgctgtt gagatccagt tcgatgtaac ccactcgtgc acccaactga
    10321 tcttcagcat cttttacttt caccagcgtt tctgggtgag caaaaacagg aaggcaaaat
    10381 gccgcaaaaa agggaataag ggcgacacgg aaatgttgaa tactcatact cttccttttt
    10441 caatattatt gaagcattta tcagggttat tgtctcatga gcggatacat atttgaatgt
    10501 atttagaaaa ataaacaaat aggggttccg cgcacatttc cccgaaaagt gccacctaaa
    10561 ttgtaagcgt taatattttg ttaaaattcg cgttaaattt ttgttaaatc agctcatttt
    10621 ttaaccaata ggccgaaatc ggcaaaatcc cttataaatc aaaagaatag accgagatag
    10681 ggttgagtgt tgttccagtt tggaacaaga gtccactatt aaagaacgtg gactccaacg
    10741 tcaaagggcg aaaaaccgtc tatcagggcg atggcccacg ctggctaaga actcatcagc
    10801 ctccccggtc catctaccca cgtaccaatg caccaattgg ccacaatgac ggctactaca
    10861 tggtgccatt ccttcctctt tataggaatg gagactacct cctgtccaac aatgctcttg
    10921 gatacgagta cgcctacctg ttggacccag gtcattgcac aacaccagaa atgccctctg
    10981 atctgcaaaa gacgtgaata tctgttcaga cacccatatc cactctgttc cacacaggtc
    11041 agaggtttgt ccaggagttc ttgacagagg tgtaaaaagt actcaaaaat tttactcaag
    11101 tgaaagtaca agtacttagg gaaaatttta ctcaattaaa agtaaaagta tctggctaga
    11161 atcttacttg agtaaaagta aaaaagtact ccattaaaat tgtacttgag tattaaggaa
    11221 gtaaaagtaa aagcaagaaa gaaaactaga gattcttgtt taagctttta atctcaaaaa
    11281 acattaaatg aaatgcatac aaggttttat cctgctttag aactgtttgt atttaattat
    11341 caaactataa gacagacaat ctaatgccag tacacgctac tcaaagttgt aaaacctcag
    11401 atttaacttc agtagaagct gattctcaaa attgttagtg tcaagcctag ctcttttggg
    11461 gctgaaaagc aatcctgcag tgctgaaaag cctctcacag gcagccgatg cgggaagagg
    11521 tgtattagtc ttgatagaga ggctgcaaat agcaggaaac gtgagcagag actccctggt
    11581 gtctgaaaca caggccagat gggccctcga gcaggaaaca gctatgacca tgattacgcc
    11641 aagctatcaa ctttgtatag aaaagttgaa aattccagtt tgaagaaact tttcaa
//
